Addgene plasmid #200816: pCAGGS-MTS-EGFP-V5
Purpose: expresses MTS-EGFP-V5 in mammalian cells
Depositing lab: Hung-Chun Chang. Depositing organization: Lingang Laboratory.
Backbone
  Vector backbone: pCAGGS
  Backbone size w/o insert (bp): 4865
  Total vector size (bp): 5708
  Vector type: Mammalian Expression
Growth in bacteria
  Bacterial resistance: Ampicillin, 100 μg/mL
  Growth temperature: 37°C
  Growth strain: DH5alpha
  Copy number: High Copy
Gene/Insert
  Gene/Insert name: EGFP
  Insert size (bp): 843
  Promoter: CAG
  Tag / fusion protein: V5 (C terminal on insert); mitochondrial targeting sequence (MTS) (N terminal on insert)
  Cloning method: Restriction Enzyme; 5′ cloning site NotI (not destroyed); 3′ cloning site MluI (not destroyed)
  Sequencing primers: 5′ GTTCGGCTTCTGGCGTGTGAC; 3′ TATGTCCTTCCGAGTGAGAGAC
Terms and licenses: Academic/Nonprofit Terms; Industry Terms: Not Available to Industry
How to cite: pCAGGS-MTS-EGFP-V5 was a gift from Hung-Chun Chang (Addgene plasmid # 200816 ; http://n2t.net/addgene:200816 ; RRID:Addgene_200816)
