[The description below was written by a language model from this plasmid's Addgene catalogue record and pLannotate feature annotations shown in this document.]
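Description:
pCAGGS-MTS-EGFP-V5 is a mammalian expression plasmid of about 5.7 kb, built on the pCAGGS backbone and designed to produce a mitochondrially targeted green fluorescent protein. It is propagated in E. coli through a high-copy ColE1/pUC-type origin and selected with ampicillin via the β-lactamase gene and its own promoter. The backbone also retains lac promoter/operator remnants, short lacI fragments, and an SV40 origin of replication with an adjacent SV40 poly(A) signal. The SV40 origin can support episomal amplification in cells expressing large T antigen. No mammalian selection marker is annotated, so the plasmid appears suited mainly to transient transfection.

Expression is driven by the CAG promoter. In the feature table this appears as the CMV immediate-early enhancer followed by the chimeric chicken β-actin/rabbit β-globin intron, an arrangement that gives strong, broadly active transcription in mammalian cells. The insert was cloned between NotI and MluI sites, both retained. It encodes an N-terminal mitochondrial targeting sequence, which the annotation matches to a fragment of human TFAM (mitochondrial transcription factor A), followed by EGFP and a C-terminal V5 epitope tag. Transcripts are terminated by the rabbit β-globin polyadenylation signal. The small HBB fragments flagged on either side of the insert are most likely β-globin sequences belonging to the pCAGGS cassette rather than part of the fusion protein.

The presequence should direct EGFP into mitochondria, so the construct can serve as a fluorescent mitochondrial marker or as a localisation control, with V5 allowing antibody-based detection. The record itself states only that it expresses MTS-EGFP-V5 in mammalian cells.
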