Features (pLannotate 1.2.2; 19 found; start..end, strand, type, name):
      5..384     +  enhancer       CMV enhancer: human cytomegalovirus immediate early enhancer
    662..1678    +  intron         chimeric intron: chimera between introns from chicken β-actin and rabbit β-globin
   1676..1732    +  CDS            HBB (fragment): HBB_LEPEU - Experimental evidence at protein level: Swiss-Prot protein existence level 1. Involved in oxygen transport from the lung to the various peripheral tissues. From Lepus europaeus (European hare).
   1745..1873    +  CDS            TFAM (fragment): TFAM_HUMAN - Also known as TCF6, TCF6L2. Experimental evidence at protein level: Swiss-Prot protein existence level 1. Binds to the mitochondrial light strand promoter and functions in mitochondrial transcription regulation (PubMed:29445193, PubMed:32183942). Component of the mitochondrial transcription initiation complex, composed at least of TFB2M, TFAM and POLRMT that is required for basal transcription of mitochondrial DNA (PubMed:29149603). In this complex, TFAM recruits POLRMT to a specific promoter whereas TFB2M induces structural changes in POLRMT to enable promoter opening and trappin
   1877..2593    +  CDS            EGFP: EGFP is a basic (constitutively fluorescent) green fluorescent protein published in 1996, derived from Aequorea victoria. It is reported to be a rapidly-maturing weak dimer with moderate acid sensitivity.
   2612..2653    +  CDS            V5 tag: epitope tag from simian virus 5
   2657..2734    +  CDS            HBB (fragment): HBB_PONPY - Experimental evidence at transcript level: Swiss-Prot protein existence level 2. Involved in oxygen transport from the lung to the various peripheral tissues. From Pongo pygmaeus (Bornean orangutan).
   2805..2860    +  polyA_signal   β-globin poly(A) signal: rabbit β-globin polyadenylation signal (Gil and Proudfoot, 1987)
   3245..3261    -  protein_bind   lac operator: The lac repressor binds to the lac operator to inhibit transcription in E. coli. This inhibition can be relieved by adding lactose or isopropyl-β-D-thiogalactopyranoside (IPTG). lac repressor encoded by lacI
   3269..3299    -  promoter       lac promoter: promoter for the E. coli lac operon
   3314..3335    -  protein_bind   CAP binding site: CAP binding activates transcription in the presence of cAMP. E. coli catabolite activator protein
   3348..3387    -  CDS            lacI (fragment): lac repressor; lacI; The lac repressor binds to the lac operator to inhibit transcription in E. coli. This inhibition can be relieved by adding lactose or isopropyl-β-D-thiogalactopyranoside (IPTG).
   3394..3416    +  promoter       SV40 promoter (fragment): SV40 enhancer and early promoter
   3440..3575    +  rep_origin     SV40 ori: SV40 origin of replication
   3595..3729    +  polyA_signal   SV40 poly(A) signal: SV40 polyadenylation signal
   3731..3785    -  CDS            lacI (fragment): lac repressor; lacI; The lac repressor binds to the lac operator to inhibit transcription in E. coli. This inhibition can be relieved by adding lactose or isopropyl-β-D-thiogalactopyranoside (IPTG).
   3968..4556    -  rep_origin     ori: high-copy-number ColE1/pMB1/pBR322/pUC origin of replication
   4727..5587    -  CDS            AmpR: β-lactamase; bla; confers resistance to ampicillin, carbenicillin, and related antibiotics
   5588..5692    -  promoter       AmpR promoter: bla
>Addgene plasmid #200816 | pCAGGS-MTS-EGFP-V5 | addgene full sequence | sequence record 409411 | Addgene NGS Result
GGTCGACATTGATTATTGACTAGTTATTAATAGTAATCAATTACGGGGTCATTAGTTCATAGCCCATATA
TGGAGTTCCGCGTTACATAACTTACGGTAAATGGCCCGCCTGGCTGACCGCCCAACGACCCCCGCCCATT
GACGTCAATAATGACGTATGTTCCCATAGTAACGCCAATAGGGACTTTCCATTGACGTCAATGGGTGGAG
TATTTACGGTAAACTGCCCACTTGGCAGTACATCAAGTGTATCATATGCCAAGTACGCCCCCTATTGACG
TCAATGACGGTAAATGGCCCGCCTGGCATTATGCCCAGTACATGACCTTATGGGACTTTCCTACTTGGCA
GTACATCTACGTATTAGTCATCGCTATTACCATGGTCGAGGTGAGCCCCACGTTCTGCTTCACTCTCCCC
ATCTCCCCCCCCTCCCCACCCCCAATTTTGTATTTATTTATTTTTTAATTATTTTGTGCAGCGATGGGGG
CGGGGGGGGGGGGGGGGSGCGCSRGGGGGGGGGGGGGGGGGGGGGGGGGGGGGSGGGGSGAGGCGGAGAG
GTGCGGCGGCAGCCAATCAGAGCGGCGCGCTCCGAAAGTTTCCTTTTATGGCGAGGCGGCGGCGGCGGCG
GCCCTATAAAAAGCGAAGCGCGCGGCGGGCGGGAGTCGCTGCGCGCTGCCTTCGCCCCGTGCCCCGCTCC
GCCGCCGCCTCGCGCCGCCCGCCCCGGCTCTGACTGACCGCGTTACTCCCACAGGTGAGCGGGCGGGACG
GCCCTTCTCCTCCGGGCTGTAATTAGCGCTTGGTTTAATGACGGCTTGTTTCTTTTCTGTGGCTGCGTGA
AAGCCTTGAGGGGCTCCGGGAGGGCCCTTTGTGCGGGGGGAGCGGCTCGGGGGGTGCGTGCGTGTGTGTG
TGCGTGGGGAGCGCCGCGTGCGGCTCCGCGCTGCCCGGCGGCTGTGAGCGCTGCGGGCGCGGCGCGGGGC
TTTGTGCGCTCCGCAGTGTGCGCGAGGGGAGCGCGGCCGGGGGCGGTGCCCCGCGGTGCGGGGGGGGCTG
CGAGGGGAACAAAGGCTGCGTGCGGGGTGTGTGCGTGGGGGGGTGAGCAGGGGGTGTGGGCGCGTCGGTC
GGGCTGCAACCCCCCCTGCACCCCCCTCCCCGAGTTGCTGAGCACGGCCCGGCTTCGGGTGCGGGGCTCC
GTACGGGGCGTGGCGCGGGGCTCGCCGTGCCGGGCGGGGGGTGGCGGCAGGKGGGGGTGCCGGGCGGGGC
GGGGCCGCCKCGGGCCGGGGRGGGCTCGGGGGRGGGGCGCGGCGGCCCCCGGAGCGCCGGCGGCTGTCGA
GGCGCGGCGAGCCGCAGCCATTGCCTTTTATGGTAATCGTGCGAGAGGGCGCAGGGACTTCCTTTGTCCC
AAATCTGTGCGGAGCCGAAATCTGGGAGGCGCCGCCGCACCCCCTCTAGCGGGCGCGGGGCGAAGCGGTG
CGGCGCCGGCAGGAAGGAAATGGGCGGGGAGGGCCTTCGTGCGTCGCCGCGCCGCCGTCCCCTTCTCCCT
CTCCAGCCTCGGGGCTGTCCGCGGGGGGACGGCTGCCTTCGGGGGGGACGGGGCAGGGCGGGGTTCGGCT
TCTGGCGTGTGACCGGCGGCTCTAGAGCCTCTGCTAACCATGTTCATGCCTTCTTCTTTTTCCTACAGCT
CCTGGGCAACGTGCTGGTTATTGTGCTGTCTCATCATTTTGGCAAAGAATTCATATGCGGCCGCATGGCG
TTTCTCCGAAGCATGTGGGGCGTGCTGAGTGCCCTGGGAAGGTCTGGAGCAGAGCTGTGCACCGGCTGTG
GAAGTCGACTGCGCTCCCCCTTCAGTTTTGTGTATTTACCGAGGTGGTTTTCAAAGCTTGTGAGCAAGGG
CGAGGAGCTGTTCACCGGGGTGGTGCCCATCCTGGTCGAGCTGGACGGCGACGTAAACGGCCACAAGTTC
AGCGTGTCCGGCGAGGGCGAGGGCGATGCCACCTACGGCAAGCTGACCCTGAAGTTCATCTGCACCACCG
GCAAGCTGCCCGTGCCCTGGCCCACCCTCGTGACCACCCTGACCTACGGCGTGCAGTGCTTCAGCCGCTA
CCCCGACCACATGAAGCAGCACGACTTCTTCAAGTCCGCCATGCCCGAAGGCTACGTCCAGGAGCGCACC
ATCTTCTTCAAGGACGACGGCAACTACAAGACCCGCGCCGAGGTGAAGTTCGAGGGCGACACCCTGGTGA
ACCGCATCGAGCTGAAGGGCATCGACTTCAAGGAGGACGGCAACATCCTGGGGCACAAGCTGGAGTACAA
CTACAACAGCCACAACGTCTATATCATGGCCGACAAGCAGAAGAACGGCATCAAGGTGAACTTCAAGATC
CGCCACAACATCGAGGACGGCAGCGTGCAGCTCGCCGACCACTACCAGCAGAACACCCCCATCGGCGACG
GCCCCGTGCTGCTGCCCGACAACCACTACCTGAGCACCCAGTCCGCCCTGAGCAAAGACCCCAACGAGAA
GCGCGATCACATGGTCCTGCTGGAGTTCGTGACCGCCGCCGGGATCACTCTCGGCATGGACGAGCTGTAC
AAGACGCGTGAAGGTACCAGGGGTAAGCCTATCCCTAACCCTCTCCTCGGTCTCGATTCTACGTAAGAAT
TCACTCCTCAGGTGCAGGCTGCCTATCAGAAGGTGGTGGCTGGTGTGGCCAATGCCCTGGCTCACAAATA
CCACTGAGATCTTTTTCCCTCTGCCAAAAATTATGGGGACATCATGAAGCCCCTTGAGCATCTGACTTCT
GGCTAATAAAGGAAATTTATTTTCATTGCAATAGTGTGTTGGAATTTTTTGTGTCTCTCACTCGGAAGGA
CATATGGGAGGGCAAATCATTTAAAACATCAGAATGAGTATTTGGTTTAGAGTTTGGCAACATATGCCCA
TATGCTGGCTGCCATGAACAAAGGTTGGCTATAAAGAGGTCATCAGTATATGAAACAGCCCCCTGCTGTC
CATTCCTTATTCCATAGAAAAGCCTTGACTTGAGGTTAGATTTTTTTTATATTTTGTTTTGTGTTATTTT
TTTCTTTAACATCCCTAAAATTTTCCTTACATGTTTTACTAGCCAGATTTTTCCTCCTCTCCTGACTACT
CCCAGTCATAGCTGTCCCTCTTCTCTTATGGAGATCCCTCGACCTGCAGCCCAAGCTTGGCGTAATCATG
GTCATAGCTGTTTCCTGTGTGAAATTGTTATCCGCTCACAATTCCACACAACATACGAGCCGGAAGCATA
AAGTGTAAAGCCTGGGGTGCCTAATGAGTGAGCTAACTCACATTAATTGCGTTGCGCTCACTGCCCGCTT
TCCAGTCGGGAAACCTGTCGTGCCAGCGGATCCGCATCTCAATTAGTCAGCAACCATAGTCCCGCCCCTA
ACTCCGCCCATCCCGCCCCTAACTCCGCCCAGTTCCGCCCATTCTCCGCCCCATGGCTGACTAATTTTTT
TTATTTATGCAGAGGCCGAGGCCGCCTCGGCCTCTGAGCTATTCCAGAAGTAGTGAGGAGGCTTTTTTGG
AGGCCTAGGCTTTTGCAAAAAGCTAACTTGTTTATTGCAGCTTATAATGGTTACAAATAAAGCAATAGCA
TCACAAATTTCACAAATAAAGCATTTTTTTCACTGCATTCTAGTTGTGGTTTGTCCAAACTCATCAATGT
ATCTTATCATGTCTGGATCCGCTGCATTAATGAATCGGCCAACGCGCGGGGAGAGGCGGTTTGCGTATTG
GGCGCTCTTCCGCTTCCTCGCTCACTGACTCGCTGCGCTCGGTCGTTCGGCTGCGGCGAGCGGTATCAGC
TCACTCAAAGGCGGTAATACGGTTATCCACAGAATCAGGGGATAACGCAGGAAAGAACATGTGAGCAAAA
GGCCAGCAAAAGGCCAGGAACCGTAAAAAGGCCGCGTTGCTGGCGTTTTTCCATAGGCTCCGCCCCCCTG
ACGAGCATCACAAAAATCGACGCTCAAGTCAGAGGTGGCGAAACCCGACAGGACTATAAAGATACCAGGC
GTTTCCCCCTGGAAGCTCCCTCGTGCGCTCTCCTGTTCCGACCCTGCCGCTTACCGGATACCTGTCCGCC
TTTCTCCCTTCGGGAAGCGTGGCGCTTTCTCATAGCTCACGCTGTAGGTATCTCAGTTCGGTGTAGGTCG
TTCGCTCCAAGCTGGGCTGTGTGCACGAACCCCCCGTTCAGCCCGACCGCTGCGCCTTATCCGGTAACTA
TCGTCTTGAGTCCAACCCGGTAAGACACGACTTATCGCCACTGGCAGCAGCCACTGGTAACAGGATTAGC
AGAGCGAGGTATGTAGGCGGTGCTACAGAGTTCTTGAAGTGGTGGCCTAACTACGGCTACACTAGAAGAA
CAGTATTTGGTATCTGCGCTCTGCTGAAGCCAGTTACCTTCGGAAAAAGAGTTGGTAGCTCTTGATCCGG
CAAACAAACCACCGCTGGTAGCGGTGGTTTTTTTGTTTGCAAGCAGCAGATTACGCGCAGAAAAAAAGGA
TCTCAAGAAGATCCTTTGATCTTTTCTACGGGGTCTGACGCTCAGTGGAACGAAAACTCACGTTAAGGGA
TTTTGGTCATGAGATTATCAAAAAGGATCTTCACCTAGATCCTTTTAAATTAAAAATGAAGTTTTAAATC
AATCTAAAGTATATATGAGTAAACTTGGTCTGACAGTTACCAATGCTTAATCAGTGAGGCACCTATCTCA
GCGATCTGTCTATTTCGTTCATCCATAGTTGCCTGACTCCCCGTCGTGTAGATAACTACGATACGGGAGG
GCTTACCATCTGGCCCCAGTGCTGCAATGATACCGCGAGACCCACGCTCACCGGCTCCAGATTTATCAGC
AATAAACCAGCCAGCCGGAAGGGCCGAGCGCAGAAGTGGTCCTGCAACTTTATCCGCCTCCATCCAGTCT
ATTAATTGTTGCCGGGAAGCTAGAGTAAGTAGTTCGCCAGTTAATAGTTTGCGCAACGTTGTTGCCATTG
CTACAGGCATCGTGGTGTCACGCTCGTCGTTTGGTATGGCTTCATTCAGCTCCGGTTCCCAACGATCAAG
GCGAGTTACATGATCCCCCATGTTGTGCAAAAAAGCGGTTAGCTCCTTCGGTCCTCCGATCGTTGTCAGA
AGTAAGTTGGCCGCAGTGTTATCACTCATGGTTATGGCAGCACTGCATAATTCTCTTACTGTCATGCCAT
CCGTAAGATGCTTTTCTGTGACTGGTGAGTACTCAACCAAGTCATTCTGAGAATAGTGTATGCGGCGACC
GAGTTGCTCTTGCCCGGCGTCAATACGGGATAATACCGCGCCACATAGCAGAACTTTAAAAGTGCTCATC
ATTGGAAAACGTTCTTCGGGGCGAAAACTCTCAAGGATCTTACCGCTGTTGAGATCCAGTTCGATGTAAC
CCACTCGTGCACCCAACTGATCTTCAGCATCTTTTACTTTCACCAGCGTTTCTGGGTGAGCAAAAACAGG
AAGGCAAAATGCCGCAAAAAAGGGAATAAGGGCGACACGGAAATGTTGAATACTCATACTCTTCCTTTTT
CAATATTATTGAAGCATTTATCAGGGTTATTGTCTCATGAGCGGATACATATTTGAATGTATTTAGAAAA
ATAAACAAATAGGGGTTCCGCGCACATTTCCCCGAAAAGTGCCACCTG
